>Addgene plasmid #52733 | pMRBAD-link-CGFP | depositor full sequence | sequence record 82259 | pMRBAD-link-CGFP sequence 4778 bps
CCATGGCTAATGCATGCAATGGGACGTCGGGTGGAAGCGGTAAGAATGGAATCAAAGTGAACTTCAAGAC
CCGCCACAACATTGAAGATGGAAGCGTTCAACTAGCAGACCATTATCAACAAAATACTCCAATTGGCGAT
GGCCCTGTCCTTTTACCAGACAACCATTACCTGTCCACACAATCTGCCCTTTCGAAAGATCCCAACGAAA
AGAGAGACCACATGGTCCTTCTTGAGTTTGTAACAGCTGCTGGGATTACACATGGCATGGATGAACTGTA
CAACTAAGGATCCGGCTGCTAACAAAGCCCGAAAGGAAGCTGAGTTGGCTGCTGCCACCGCTGAGCAATA
ACTAGCATAACCCCTTGGGGCCTCTAAACGGGTCTTGAGGGGTTTTTTGCTGAAAGGAGGAACTATATCC
GGATATCCACAGGACGGGTGTGGTCGCCATGATGGTGACCACCATTTGCCCCATATCACCGTCGGTACTG
ATCCCGTCGTCAATAAACCGAACCGCTACACCCTGAGCATCAAACTCTTTTATCAGTTGGATCATGTCGG
CGGTGTCGCGGCCAAGACGGTCGAGCTTCTTCACCAGAATGACATCACCTTCCTCCACCTTCATCCTCAG
CAAATCCAGCCCTTCCCGATCTGTTGAACTGCCGGATGCCTTGTCGGTAAAGATGCGGTTAGCTTTTACC
CCTGCATCTTTGAGCGCTGAGGTCTGCCTCGTGAAGAAGGTGTTGCTGACTCATACCAGGCCTGAATCGC
CCCATCATCCAGCCAGAAAGTGAGGGAGCCACGGTTGATGAGAGCTTTGTTGTAGGTGGACCAGTTGGTG
ATTTTGAACTTTTGCTTTGCCACGGAACGGTCTGCGTTGTCGGGAAGATGCGTGATCTGATCCTTCAACT
CAGCAAAAGTTCGATTTATTCAACAAAGCCGCCGTCCCGTCAAGTCAGCGTAATGCTCTGCCAGTGTTAC
AACCAATTAACCAATTCTGATTAGAAAAACTCATCGAGCATCAAATGAAACTGCAATTTATTCATATCAG
GATTATCAATACCATATTTTTGAAAAAGCCGTTTCTGTAATGAAGGAGAAAACTCACCGAGGCAGTTCCA
TAGGATGGCAAGATCCTGGTATCGGTCTGCGATTCCGACTCGTCCAACATCAATACAACCTATTAATTTC
CCCTCGTCAAAAATAAGGTTATCAAGTGAGAAATCACCATGAGTGACGACTGAATCCGGTGAGAATGGCA
AAAGCTTATGCATTTCTTTCCAGACTTGTTCAACAGGCCAGCCATTACGCTCGTCATCAAAATCACTCGC
ATCAACCAAACCGTTATTCATTCGTGATTGCGCCTGAGCGAGACGAAATACGCGATCGCTGTTAAAAGGA
CAATTACAAACAGGAATCGAATGCAACCGGCGCAGGAACACTGCCAGCGCATCAACAATATTTTCACCTG
AATCAGGATATTCTTCTAATACCTGGAATGCTGTTTTCCCGGGGATCGCAGTGGTGAGTAACCATGCATC
ATCAGGAGTACGGATAAAATGCTTGATGGTCGGAAGAGGCATAAATTCCGTCAGCCAGTTTAGTCTGACC
ATCTCATCTGTAACATCATTGGCAACGCTACCTTTGCCATGTTTCAGAAACAACTCTGGCGCATCGGGCT
TCCCATACAATCGATAGATTGTCGCACCTGATTGCCCGACATTATCGCGAGCCCATTTATACCCATATAA
ATCAGCATCCATGTTGGAATTTAATCGCGGCCTCGAGCAAGACGTTTCCCGTTGAATATGGCTCATAACA
CCCCTTGTATTACTGTTTATGTAAGCAGACAGTTTTATTGTTCATGATGATATATTTTTATCTTGTGCAA
TGTAACATCAGAGATTTTGAGACACAACGTGGCTTTGTTGAATAAATCGAACTTTTGCTGAGTTGAAGGA
TCAGATCACGCATCTTCCCGACAACGCAGACCGTTCCGTGGCAAAGCAAAAGTTCAAAATCACCAACTGG
TCCACCTACAACAAAGCTCTCATCAACCGTGGCTCCCTCACTTTCTGGCTGGATGATGGGGCGATTCAGG
CCTGGTATGAGTCAGCAACACCTTCTTCACGAGGCAGACCTCAGCGCTAGCGGAGTGTATACTGGCTTAC
TATGTTGGCACTGATGAGGGTGTCAGTGAAGTGCTTCATGTGGCAGGAGAAAAAAGGCTGCACCGGTGCG
TCAGCAGAATATGTGATACAGGATATATTCCGCTTCCTCGCTCACTGACTCGCTACGCTCGGTCGTTCGA
CTGCGGCGAGCGGAAATGGCTTACGAACGGGGCGGAGATTTCCTGGAAGATGCCAGGAAGATACTTAACA
GGGAAGTGAGAGGGCCGCGGCAAAGCCGTTTTTCCATAGGCTCCGCCCCCCTGACAAGCATCACGAAATC
TGACGCTCAAATCAGTGGTGGCGAAACCCGACAGGACTATAAAGATACCAGGCGTTTCCCCTGGCGGCTC
CCTCGTGCGCTCTCCTGTTCCTGCCTTTCGGTTTACCGGTGTCATTCCGCTGTTATGGCCGCGTTTGTCT
CATTCCACGCCTGACACTCAGTTCCGGGTAGGCAGTTCGCTCCAAGCTGGACTGTATGCACGAACCCCCC
GTTCAGTCCGACCGCTGCGCCTTATCCGGTAACTATCGTCTTGAGTCCAACCCGGAAAGACATGCAAAAG
CACCACTGGCAGCAGCCACTGGTAATTGATTTAGAGGAGTTAGTCTTGAAGTCATGCGCCGGTTAAGGCT
AAACTGAAAGGACAAGTTTTGGTGACTGCGCTCCTCCAAGCCAGTTACCTCGGTTCAAAGAGTTGGTAGC
TCAGAGAACCTTCGAAAAACCGCCCTGCAAGGCGGTTTTTTCGTTTTCAGAGCAAGAGATTACGCGCAGA
CCAAAACGATCTCAAGAAGATCATCTTATTAAGGGGTCTGACGCTCAGTGGAACGAAAACTCACGTTAAG
GGATTTTGGTCATGAGATTATCAAAAAGGATCTTCACCTAGATCCTTTTAAATTAAAAATGAAGTTTTAA
ATCAATCTAAAGTATATATGAGTAAACTTGGTCTGACAGTTACCAATGCTTAATCAGTGAGGCACCTATC
TCAGCGATCTGTCTATTTCGTTCATCCATAGTTGCCTGACTCCCCGTCGTGTAGATAACTACGATACGGG
AGGGCTTACCATCTGGCCCCAGTGCTGCAATGATACCGCGAGACCCACGCTCACCGGCTCCAGATTTATC
AGCAATAAACCAGCCAGCCGGAAGGGCCGAGCGCAGAAGTGGTCCTGCAACTTTATCCGCCTCCATCCAG
TCTATTAATTGTTGCCGGGAAGCTAGAGTAAGTAGTTCGCCAGTTAATAGTTTGCGCAACGTTGTTGCCA
TTGCTGCAGATCGATGCATAATGTGCCTGTCAAATGGACGAAGCAGGGATTCTGCAAACCCTATGCTACT
CCGTCAAGCCGTCAATTGTCTGATTCGTTACCAATTATGACAACTTGACGGCTACATCATTCACTTTTTC
TTCACAACCGGCACGGAACTCGCTCGGGCTGGCCCCGGTGCATTTTTTAAATACCCGCGAGAAATAGAGT
TGATCGTCAAAACCAACATTGCGACCGACGGTGGCGATAGGCATCCGGGTGGTGCTCAAAAGCAGCTTCG
CCTGGCTGATACGTTGGTCCTCGCGCCAGCTTAAGACGCTAATCCCTAACTGCTGGCGGAAAAGATGTGA
CAGACGCGACGGCGACAAGCAAACATGCTGTGCGACGCTGGCGATATCAAAATTGCTGTCTGCCAGGTGA
TCGCTGATGTACTGACAAGCCTCGCGTACCCGATTATCCATCGGTGGATGGAGCGACTCGTTAATCGCTT
CCATGCGCCGCAGTAACAATTGCTCAAGCAGATTTATCGCCAGCAGCTCCGAATAGCGCCCTTCCCCTTG
CCCGGCGTTAATGATTTGCCCAAACAGGTCGCTGAAATGCGGCTGGTGCGCTTCATCCGGGCGAAAGAAC
CCCGTATTGGCAAATATTGACGGCCAGTTAAGCCATTCATGCCAGTAGGCGCGCGGACGAAAGTAAACCC
ACTGGTGATACCATTCGCGAGCCTCCGGATGACGACCGTAGTGATGAATCTCTCCTGGCGGGAACAGCAA
AATATCACCCGGTCGGCAAACAAATTCTCGTCCCTGATTTTTCACCACCCCCTGACCGCGAATGGTGAGA
TTGAGAATATAACCTTTCATTCCCAGCGGTCGGTCGATAAAAAAATCGAGATAACCGTTGGCCTCAATCG
GCGTTAAACCCGCCACCAGATGGGCATTAAACGAGTATCCCGGCAGCAGGGGATCATTTTGCGCTTCAGC
CATACTTTTCATACTCCCGCCATTCAGAGAAGAAACCAATTGTCCATATTGCATCAGACATTGCCGTCAC
TGCGTCTTTTACTGGCTCTTCTCGCTAACCAAACCGGTAACCCCGCTTATTAAAAGCATTCTGTAACAAA
GCGGGACCAAAGCCATGACAAAAACGCGTAACAAAAGTGTCTATAATCACGGCAGAAAAGTCCACATTGA
TTATTTGCACGGCGTCACACTTTGCTATGCCATAGCATTTTTATCCATAAGATTAGCGGATCCTACCTGA
CGCTTTTTATCGCAACTCTCTACTGTTTCTCCATACCCGTTTTTTTGGGCTAGAAATAATTTTGTTTAAC
TTTAAGAAGGAGATATAC
Features (pLannotate 1.2.2; 13 found; start..end, strand, type, name):
     42..284     +  CDS            sg11 (fragment): sg11 is a basic (constitutively fluorescent) long stokes shift fluorescent protein published in 1997, derived from Aequorea victoria.
    295..344     +  CDS            SET1 (fragment): solubility-enhancement tag derived from T7 phage gene 10B
    352..399     +  terminator     T7 terminator: transcription terminator for bacteriophage T7 RNA polymerase
    445..726     -  CDS            tnpR (fragment): TNR3_ECOLX - Experimental evidence at protein level: Swiss-Prot protein existence level 1. Resolvase catalyzes the resolution (a site-specific recombination) of the cointegrated replicon to yield the final transposition products. From Escherichia coli.
    714..860     -  CDS            TRA2_ECOLX (fragment): Protein predicted: Swiss-Prot protein existence level 4. Required for transposition of transposon Tn903. From Escherichia coli.
   1001..1816    -  CDS            KanR: aminoglycoside phosphotransferase; aph(3')-Ia; confers resistance to kanamycin in bacteria or G418 (Geneticin®) in eukaryotes
   2143..2169    +  misc_feature   bom (fragment): basis of mobility region from pBR322
   2268..2323    -  rep_origin     RSF ori (fragment): Plasmids containing the RSF 1030 origin of replication can be propagated in E. coli cells that contain additional plasmids with compatible origins.
   2411..2955    -  rep_origin     p15A ori: Plasmids containing the medium-copy-number p15A origin of replication can be propagated in E. coli cells that contain a second plasmid with the ColE1 origin.
   3121..3435    -  CDS            bla(M) (fragment): β-lactamase lacking the signal sequence; bla(M); allows cytosolic expression of β-lactamase
   3535..4413    -  CDS            araC: L-arabinose regulatory protein; araC
   4440..4724    +  promoter       araBAD promoter: araBAD; promoter of the L-arabinose operon of E. coli; the araC regulatory gene is transcribed in the opposite direction (Guzman et al., 1995)
   4751..4773    +  RBS            RBS: efficient ribosome binding site from bacteriophage T7 gene 10 (Olins and Rangwala, 1989)
