[The description below was written by a language model from this plasmid's Addgene catalogue record and pLannotate feature annotations shown in this document.]
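Description:
pMRBAD-link-CGFP is a 4,778 bp low-copy bacterial expression plasmid built on the pMRBAD backbone. It serves as a negative control in an in vivo split-GFP reassembly assay for detecting protein–protein interactions in E. coli. It replicates from a p15A origin, which is compatible with ColE1-type plasmids, so it can be maintained in the same cell as a second vector. Presumably that vector would carry the complementary N-terminal GFP fragment, although the record does not describe the partner plasmid. Selection is by kanamycin through an aph(3')-Ia resistance gene. The annotation also picks up short fragments of transposon genes (tnpR and a Tn903 transposition protein), a truncated β-lactamase lacking most of its coding sequence, a partial bom site and a small RSF-origin match. These look like remnants of the backbone's construction rather than functional elements.

The payload is a 285 bp insert, link-CGFP, cloned between NcoI and BamHI sites that both remain intact. It encodes a linker joined to the C-terminal fragment of GFP, which the feature table detects as a partial match to an Aequorea victoria-derived fluorescent protein. Expression is driven by the araBAD (PBAD) promoter, followed by a T7 gene 10 ribosome binding site. The divergently transcribed araC regulator is carried on the same plasmid, making transcription inducible with L-arabinose. A T7 terminator lies downstream of the coding region. Because the linker–CGFP fragment has no interacting protein fused to it, it should not drive GFP reassembly with an N-terminal fragment fusion. It therefore provides the background fluorescence baseline against which true interaction-dependent signals are judged.
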