Addgene plasmid #52733: pMRBAD-link-CGFP
Purpose: L-(+)-arabinose-inducible expression of link-CGFP negative control for in vivo split GFP assembly assay
Depositing lab: Lynne Regan. Depositing organization: Yale University. Publication: Detecting protein-protein interactions with a green fluorescent protein fragment reassembly trap: scope and mechanism. Magliery TJ, Wilson CG, Pan W, Mishler D, Ghosh I, Hamilton AD, Regan L. J Am Chem Soc. 2005 Jan 12;127(1):146-57. 10.1021/ja046699g PubMed 15631464.
Backbone
  Vector backbone: pMRBAD
  Backbone size w/o insert (bp): 4493
  Total vector size (bp): 4778
  Vector type: Bacterial Expression
Growth in bacteria
  Bacterial resistance: Kanamycin, 50 μg/mL
  Growth temperature: 37°C
  Growth strain: DH10B
  Copy number: Low Copy
Gene/Insert
  Gene/Insert name: link-CGFP
  Insert size (bp): 285
  Promoter: PBAD
  Cloning method: Restriction Enzyme; 5′ cloning site NcoI (not destroyed); 3′ cloning site BamHI (not destroyed)
  Sequencing primers: 5′ PBAD forward
Terms and licenses: Academic/Nonprofit Terms; Industry Terms: Not Available to Industry
How to cite: pMRBAD-link-CGFP was a gift from Lynne Regan (Addgene plasmid # 52733 ; http://n2t.net/addgene:52733 ; RRID:Addgene_52733)
