>Addgene plasmid #52733 | pMRBAD-link-CGFP | addgene partial sequence | sequence record 83697 | pBAD-F 5'-ATGCCATAGCATTTTTATCC-3'
CGCTTTTTATCGCAACTCTCTACTGTTTCTCCATACCCGTTTTTTTGGGCTAGAAATAATTTTGTTTAAC
TTTAAGAAGGAGATATACCCATGGCTAATGCATGCAATGGGACGTCGGGTGGAAGCGGTAAGAATGGAAT
CAAAGTGAACTTCAAGACCCGCCACAACATTGAAGATGGAAGCGTTCAACTAGCAGACCATTATCAACAA
AATACTCCAATTGGCGATGGCCCTGTCCTTTTACCAGACAACCATTACCTGTCCACACAATCTGCCCTTT
CGAAAGATCCCAACGAAAAGAGAGACCACATGGTCCTTCTTGAGTTTGTAACAGCTGCTGGGATTACACA
TGGCATGGATGAACTGTACAACTAAGGATCCGGCTGCTAACAAAGCCCGAAAGGAAGCTGAGTTGGCTGC
TGCCACCGCTGAGCAATAACTAGCATAACCCCTTGGGGCCTCTAAACGGGTCTTGAGGGGTTTTTTGCTG
AAAGGAGGAACTATATCCGGATATCCACAGGACGGGTGTGGTCGCCATGATGGTGACCACCATTTGCCCC
ATATCACCGTCGGTACTGATCCCGTCGTCAATAAACCGAACCGCTACACCCTGAGCATCAAACTCTTTTA
TCAGTTGGATCATGTCGGCGGTGTCGCGGCCAAGACGGTCGAGCTTCTTCACCAGAATGACATCACCTTC
CTCCACCTTCATCCTCAGCAAATCCAGCCCTTCCCGATCTGTTGAACTGCCGGATGCCTTGTCGGTAAAG
ATGCGGTTAGCTTTTACCCCTGCATCTTTGAGCGCTGAGGTCTGCCTCGTGAAGAAGGTGTTGCTGACTC
ATAC
